>Addgene plasmid #8979 | pcDNA3-HA-ERK2 D319N | addgene partial sequence | sequence record 17514 | 8979 with BGH-rev
CTATAGAATAGGGCCCTCTAGATGCATGCTCGAGCGGCCGCCAGTGTGATGGATATCTGCAGAATTCCAG
CACACTGGCGGCCGTTACTAGTGGATCCTCTAGAGTCGCGGCCGCTTGTTAAGATCTGTATCCTGGCTGG
AATCGAGCAGTCTCTTCAAAAATGAGTTCTTTGAGCTTCTCCTTAGGTAAGTCGTCCAGCTCCATGTCAA
ACTTGAATGGTGCTTCAGCAATGGGCTCATTACTTGGGTCATAGTACTGCTCCAGGTACGGGTGGGCCAG
AGCCTGTTCAACTTCAATCCTCTTGTGAGGGTTAAATGTCAACATTTTATCCAGTAAATCCAGAGCTTTG
GAGTCAGCGTTTGGGAACAATCTGTTCCACGGCACCTTATTTTTGTGCGGGAGAGAAAGCAAATAGTTTC
TAGCTTTTAAATTTATTATACAATTCAGATCTTCCTGTGATGGAGATCCAAGAATACCCAGGATGTGATT
CAGCTGGTCAAGGTAATGCTTTCCTGGGAAGATAGGCCTGTTGGATAGCATCTCTGCCAGGATGCAGCCC
ACAGACCAAATATCAATGGACTTGGTATAACCCTTGGAATTCAACATAATTTCTGGAGCTCTGTACCAAC
GCGTGGCTACATACTCTGTCAAGAACCCTGTATGATCATGGTCTGGATCTGCAACACGGGCAAGGCCAAA
GTCACAGATCTTGAGATCACAAGTGGTGTTCAGCAGGAGGTTGGAAGGCTTGAGGTCACGGTGCAGAACA
TTAGCTGAATGTATATACTTTAATCCTCTCAGGATCTGATAAAGAAAATAGCAGATATGATCATTGCTGA
GGTGCTGTGTCTTCAAGAGCTTGTAAAGATCTGTCTCCATGAGGTCCTGTACTATATATACATCTTTCAT
CTGCTCATGTGTGCCGAGA
