>Addgene plasmid #8979 | pcDNA3-HA-ERK2 D319N | addgene partial sequence | sequence record 17515 | 8979 with CMV-F
GCTTAGCGACTCTCTGGCTACTAGAGAACCCACTGCTTACTGGCTTATCGAAATTAATACGACTCACTAT
AGGGAGACCCAAGCTTGGTACCACGCGTCATATGGCTTACCCATACGATGTTCCAGATTACGCTAGCATG
GCGGCGGCGGCGGCGGGCCCGGAGATGGTCCGCGGGCAGGTGTTCGACGTGGGGCCGCGCTACACTAATC
TCTCGTACATCGGAGAAGGCGCCTACGGCATGGTTTGTTCTGCTTATGATAATCTCAACAAAGTTCGAGT
TGCTATCAAGAAAATCAGTCCTTTTGAGCACCAGACCTACTGTCAGAGAACCCTGAGAGAGATAAAAATC
CTACTGCGCTTCAGACATGAGAACATCATCGGCATCAATGACATCATCCGGGCACCAACCATTGAGCAGA
TGAAAGATGTATATATAGTACAGGACCTCATGGAGACAGATCTTTACAAGCTCTTGAAGACACAGCACCT
CAGCAATGATCATATCTGCTATTTTCTTTATCAGATCCTGAGAGGATTAAAGTATATACATTCAGCTAAT
GTTCTGCACCGTGACCTCAAGCCTTCCAACCTCCTGCTGAACACCACTTGTGATCTCAAGATCTGTGACT
TTGGCCTTGCCCGTGTTGCAGATCCAGACCATGATCATACAGGGTTCTTGACAGAGTATGTAGCCACGCG
TTGGTACAGAGCTCCAGAAATTATGTTGAATTCCAAGGGTTATACCAAGTCCATTGATATTTGGTCTGTG
GGCTGCATCCTGGCAGAGATGCTATCCAACAGGCCTATCTTCCCAGGAAAGCATTACCTTGACCAGCTGA
ATCACATCCTGGGTATTCTTGGATCTCCATCACAGGAAGATCTGAATTGTATAATAAATTTAAAAGCTAG
AAACTATTTGCTTTCTCTCCCGCACAAAAATAAGGTGCCGTGGAACAGATTGTTCCCAAACG
