>Addgene plasmid #8979 | pcDNA3-HA-ERK2 D319N | addgene partial sequence | sequence record 17516 | 8979 with T7
ACGATGTTCCAGATTACGCTAGCATGGCGGCGGCGGCGGCGGGCCCGGAGATGGTCCGCGGGCAGGTGTT
CGACGTGGGGCCGCGCTACACTAATCTCTCGTACATCGGAGAAGGCGCCTACGGCATGGTTTGTTCTGCT
TATGATAATCTCAACAAAGTTCGAGTTGCTATCAAGAAAATCAGTCCTTTTGAGCACCAGACCTACTGTC
AGAGAACCCTGAGAGAGATAAAAATCCTACTGCGCTTCAGACATGAGAACATCATCGGCATCAATGACAT
CATCCGGGCACCAACCATTGAGCAGATGAAAGATGTATATATAGTACAGGACCTCATGGAGACAGATCTT
TACAAGCTCTTGAAGACACAGCACCTCAGCAATGATCATATCTGCTATTTTCTTTATCAGATCCTGAGAG
GATTAAAGTATATACATTCAGCTAATGTTCTGCACCGTGACCTCAAGCCTTCCAACCTCCTGCTGAACAC
CACTTGTGATCTCAAGATCTGTGACTTTGGCCTTGCCCGTGTTGCAGATCCAGACCATGATCATACAGGG
TTCTTGACAGAGTATGTAGCCACGCGTTGGTACAGAGCTCCAGAAATTATGTTGAATTCCAAGGGTTATA
CCAAGTCCATTGATATTTGGTCTGTGGGCTGCATCCTGGCAGAGATGCTATCCAACAGGCCTATCTTCCC
AGGAAAGCATTACCTTGACCAGCTGAATCACATCCTGGGTATTCTTGGATCTCCATCACAGGAAGATCTG
AATTGTATAATAAATTTAAAAGCTAGAAACTATTTGCTTTCTCTCCCGCACAAAAATAAGGTGCCGTGGA
ACAGATTGTTCCCAAACGCTGACTCCAAAGCTCTGGATTTACTGGATAAAATGTTGACATTTAACCCTCA
