[The description below was written by a language model from this plasmid's Addgene catalogue record.]
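Description:
pcDNA3-HA-ERK2 D319N is a mammalian expression plasmid built on a pcDNA3.1 backbone (about 5.4 kb without insert) that carries rat ERK2 (Mapk1, also known as p42-MAPK) as an insert of roughly 1.2 kb. The coding sequence was placed between KpnI and BamHI sites, both of which remain intact, and bears an N-terminal HA epitope tag so that the exogenous kinase can be detected or immunoprecipitated separately from endogenous ERK. The plasmid is maintained at high copy in E. coli under ampicillin selection, and the backbone's neomycin resistance marker allows G418 selection of transfected mammalian cells. The record does not include a feature table and does not name the promoter explicitly. Vectors of the pcDNA3 family normally drive the insert from the CMV immediate-early promoter, with a T7 promoter just upstream of the cloning site, which is consistent with T7 being listed as the 5′ sequencing primer.

The insert carries the D319N substitution, which the depositor describes as a D-domain docking mutant. This change is intended to impair the surface of ERK2 that recognises D-domain docking motifs on its partners, rather than the kinase's catalytic machinery. The associated study concerns spatially separate docking sites on ERK2 that govern distinct signalling events in vivo. The construct is therefore suited to transient or stable expression experiments that compare this mutant with other forms of ERK2, asking which interactions and downstream signalling outputs depend on D-domain docking.
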