Addgene plasmid #8979: pcDNA3-HA-ERK2 D319N
Depositing lab: John Blenis. Depositing organization: Harvard Medical School. Publication: Spatially separate docking sites on ERK2 regulate distinct signaling events in vivo. Dimitri CA, Dowdle W, MacKeigan JP, Blenis J, Murphy LO. Curr Biol. 2005 Jul 26. 15(14):1319-24. 10.1016/j.cub.2005.06.037 PubMed 16051177.
Backbone
  Vector backbone: pcDNA3.1
  Backbone size w/o insert (bp): 5400
  Vector type: Mammalian Expression
  Selectable markers: Neomycin (select with G418)
Growth in bacteria
  Bacterial resistance: Ampicillin, 100 μg/mL
  Growth temperature: 37°C
  Growth strain: DH5alpha
  Copy number: High Copy
Gene/Insert
  Gene/Insert name: ERK2
  Species: R. norvegicus (rat)
  Insert size (bp): 1200
  Mutation: D319N
  Entrez Gene: Mapk1 (a.k.a. ERK-2, ERT1, Erk2, p42-MAPK)
  Tag / fusion protein: HA (N terminal on insert)
  Cloning method: Restriction Enzyme; 5′ cloning site KpnI (not destroyed); 3′ cloning site BamHI (not destroyed)
  Sequencing primers: 5′ T7
Terms and licenses: Academic/Nonprofit Terms; Industry Terms: Not Available to Industry
Depositor comments: D-domain docking mutant.
How to cite: pcDNA3-HA-ERK2 D319N was a gift from John Blenis (Addgene plasmid # 8979 ; http://n2t.net/addgene:8979 ; RRID:Addgene_8979)
